>Addgene plasmid #59573 | pTK332 | depositor full sequence | sequence record 92978 | pTK332 sequence 12024 bps
ATTGACGGCGTAGTACACACTATTGAATCAAACAGCCGACCAATTGCACTACCATCACAATGGAGAAGCC
AGTAGTAAACGTAGACGTAGACCCCCAGAGTCCGTTTGTCGTGCAACTGCAAAAAAGCTTCCCGCAATTT
GAGGTAGTAGCACAGCAGGTCACTCCAAATGACCATGCTAATGCCAGAGCATTTTCGCATCTGGCCAGTA
AACTAATCGAGCTGGAGGTTCCTACCACAGCGACGATCTTGGACATAGGCAGCGCACCGGCTCGTAGAAT
GTTTTCCGAGCACCAGTATCATTGTGTCTGCCCCATGCGTAGTCCAGAAGACCCGGACCGCATGATGAAA
TATGCCAGTAAACTGGCGGAAAAAGCGTGCAAGATTACAAACAAGAACTTGCATGAGAAGATTAAGGATC
TCCGGACCGTACTTGATACGCCGGATGCTGAAACACCATCGCTCTGCTTTCACAACGATGTTACCTGCAA
CATGCGTGCCGAATATTCCGTCATGCAGGACGTGTATATCAACGCTCCCGGAACTATCTATCATCAGGCT
ATGAAAGGCGTGCGGACCCTGTACTGGATTGGCTTCGACACCACCCAGTTCATGTTCTCGGCTATGGCAG
GTTCGTACCCTGCGTACAACACCAACTGGGCCGACGAGAAAGTCCTTGAAGCGCGTAACATCGGACTTTG
CAGCACAAAGCTGAGTGAAGGTAGGACAGGAAAATTGTCGATAATGAGGAAGAAGGAGTTGAAGCCCGGG
TCGCGGGTTTATTTCTCCGTAGGATCGACACTTTATCCAGAACACAGAGCCAGCTTGCAGAGCTGGCATC
TTCCATCGGTGTTCCACTTGAATGGAAAGCAGTCGTACACTTGCCGCTGTGATACAGTGGTGAGTTGCGA
AGGCTACGTAGTGAAGAAAATCACCATCAGTCCCGGGATCACGGGAGAAACCGTGGGATACGCGGTTACA
CACAATAGCGAGGGCTTCTTGCTATGCAAAGTTACTGACACAGTAAAAGGAGAACGGGTATCGTTCCCTG
TGTGCACGTACATCCCGGCCACCATATGCGATCAGATGACTGGTATAATGGCCACGGATATATCACCTGA
CGATGCACAAAAACTTCTGGTTGGGCTCAACCAGCGAATTGTCATTAACGGTAGGACTAACAGGAACACC
AACACCATGCAAAATTACCTTCTGCCGATCATAGCACAAGGGTTCAGCAAATGGGCTAAGGAGCGCAAGG
ATGATCTTGATAACGAGAAAATGCTGGGTACTAGAGAACGCAAGCTTACGTATGGCTGCTTGTGGGCGTT
TCGCACTAAGAAAGTACATTCGTTTTATCGCCCACCTGGAACGCAGACCTGCGTAAAAGTCCCAGCCTCT
TTTAGCGCTTTTCCCATGTCGTCCGTATGGACGACCTCTTTGCCCATGTCGCTGAGGCAGAAATTGAAAC
TGGCATTGCAACCAAAGAAGGAGGAAAAACTGCTGCAGGTCTCGGAGGAATTAGTCATGGAGGCCAAGGC
TGCTTTTGAGGATGCTCAGGAGGAAGCCAGAGCGGAGAAGCTCCGAGAAGCACTTCCACCATTAGTGGCA
GACAAAGGCATCGAGGCAGCCGCAGAAGTTGTCTGCGAAGTGGAGGGGCTCCAGGCGGACATCGGAGCAG
CATTAGTTGAAACCCCGCGCGGTCACGTAAGGATAATACCTCAAGCAAATGACCGTATGATCGGACAGTA
TATCGTTGTCTCGCCAAACTCTGTGCTGAAGAATGCCAAACTCGCACCAGCGCACCCGCTAGCAGATCAG
GTTAAGATCATAACACACTCCGGAAGATCAGGAAGGTACGCGGTCGAACCATACGACGCTAAAGTACTGA
TGCCAGCAGGAGGTGCCGTACCATGGCCAGAATTCCTAGCACTGAGTGAGAGCGCCACGTTAGTGTACAA
CGAAAGAGAGTTTGTGAACCGCAAACTATACCACATTGCCATGCATGGCCCCGCCAAGAATACAGAAGAG
GAGCAGTACAAGGTTACAAAGGCAGAGCTTGCAGAAACAGAGTACGTGTTTGACGTGGACAAGAAGCGTT
GCGTTAAGAAGGAAGAAGCCTCAGGTCTGGTCCTCTCGGGAGAACTGACCAACCCTCCCTATCATGAGCT
AGCTCTGGAGGGACTGAAGACCCGACCTGCGGTCCCGTACAAGGTCGAAACAATAGGAGTGATAGGCACA
CCGGGGTCGGGCAAGTCAGCTATTATCAAGTCAACTGTCACGGCACGAGATCTTGTTACCAGCGGAAAGA
AAGAAAATTGTCGCGAAATTGAGGCCGACGTGCTAAGACTGAGGGGTATGCAGATTACGTCGAAGACAGT
AGATTCGGTTATGCTCAACGGATGCCACAAAGCCGTAGAAGTGCTGTACGTTGACGAAGCGTTCGCGTGC
CACGCAGGAGCACTACTTGCCTTGATTGCTATCGTCAGGCCCCGCAAGAAGGTAGTACTATGCGGAGACC
CCATGCAATGCGGATTCTTCAACATGATGCAACTAAAGGTACATTTCAATCACCCTGAAAAAGACATATG
CACCAAGACATTCTACAAGTATATCTCCCGGCGTTGCACACAGCCAGTTACAGCTATTGTATCGACACTG
CATTACGATGGAAAGATGAAAACCACGAACCCGTGCAAGAAGAACATTGAAATCGATATTACAGGGGCCA
CAAAGCCGAAGCCAGGGGATATCATCCTGACATGTTTCCGCGGGTGGGTTAAGCAATTGCAAATCGACTA
TCCCGGACATGAAGTAATGACAGCCGCGGCCTCACAAGGGCTAACCAGAAAAGGAGTGTATGCCGTCCGG
CAAAAAGTCAATGAAAACCCACTGTACGCGATCACATCAGAGCATGTGAACGTGTTGCTCACCCGCACTG
AGGACAGGCTAGTGTGGAAAACCTTGCAGGGCGACCCATGGATTAAGCAGCTCACTAACATACCTAAAGG
AAACTTTCAGGCTACTATAGAGGACTGGGAAGCTGAACACAAGGGAATAATTGCTGCAATAAACAGCCCC
ACTCCCCGTGCCAATCCGTTCAGCTGCAAGACCAACGTTTGCTGGGCGAAAGCATTGGAACCGATACTAG
CCACGGCCGGTATCGTACTTACCGGTTGCCAGTGGAGCGAACTGTTCCCACAGTTTGCGGATGACAAACC
ACATTCGGCCATTTACGCCTTAGACGTAATTTGCATTAAGTTTTTCGGCATGGACTTGACAAGCGGACTG
TTTTCTAAACAGAGCATCCCACTAACGTACCATCCCGCCGATTCAGCGAGGCCGGTAGCTCATTGGGACA
ACAGCCCAGGAACCCGCAAGTATGGGTACGATCACGCCATTGCCGCCGAACTCTCCCGTAGATTTCCGGT
GTTCCAGCTAGCTGGGAAGGGCACACAACTTGATTTGCAGACGGGGAGAACCAGAGTTATCTCTGCACAG
CATAACCTGGTCCCGGTGAACCGCAATCTTCCTCACGCCTTAGTCCCCGAGTACAAGGAGAAGCAACCCG
GCCCGGTCGAAAAATTCTTGAACCAGTTCAAACACCACTCAGTACTTGTGGTATCAGAGGAAAAAATTGA
AGCTCCCCGTAAGAGAATCGAATGGATCGCCCCGATTGGCATAGCCGGTGCAGATAAGAACTACAACCTG
GCTTTCGGGTTTCCGCCGCAGGCACGGTACGACCTGGTGTTCATCAACATTGGAACTAAATACAGAAACC
ACCACTTTCAGCAGTGCGAAGACCATGCGGCGACCTTAAAAACCCTTTCGCGTTCGGCCCTGAATTGCCT
TAACTCAGGAGGCACCCTCGTGGTGAAGTCCTATGGCTACGCCGACCGCAACAGTGAGGACGTAGTCACC
GCTCTTGCCAGAAAGTTTGTCAGGGTGTCTGCAGCGAGACCAGATTGTGTCTCAAGCAATACAGAAATGT
ACCTGATTTTCCGACAACTAGACAACAGCCGTACACGGCAATTCACCCCGCACCATCTGAATTGCGTGAT
TTCGTCCGTGTATGAGGGTACAAGAGATGGAGTTGGAGCCGCGCCGTCATACCGCACCAAAAGGGAGAAT
ATTGCTGACTGTCAAGAGGAAGCAGTTGTCAACGCAGCCAATCCGCTGGGTAGACCAGGCGAAGGAGTCT
GCCGTGCCATCTATAAACGTTGGCCGACCAGTTTTACCGATTCAGCCACGGAGACAGGCACCGCAAGAAT
GACTGTGTGCCTAGGAAAGAAAGTGATCCACGCGGTCGGCCCTGATTTCCGGAAGCACCCAGAAGCAGAA
GCCTTGAAATTGCTACAAAACGCCTACCATGCAGTGGCAGACTTAGTAAATGAACATAACATCAAGTCTG
TCGCCATTCCACTGCTATCTACAGGCATTTACGCAGCCGGAAAAGACCGCCTTGAAGTATCACTTAACTG
CTTGACAACCGCGCTAGACAGAACTGACGCGGACGTAACCATCTATTGCCTGGATAAGAAGTGGAAGGAA
AGAATCGACGCGGCACTCCAACTTAAGGAGTCTGTAACAGAGCTGAAGGATGAAGATATGGAGATCGACG
ATGAGTTAGTATGGATCCATCCAGACAGTTGCTTGAAGGGAAGAAAGGGATTCAGTACTACAAAAGGAAA
ATTGTATTCGTACTTCGAAGGCACCAAATTCCATCAAGCAGCAAAAGACATGGCGGAGATAAAGGTCCTG
TTCCCTAATGACCAGGAAAGTAATGAACAACTGTGTGCCTACATATTGGGTGAGACCATGGAAGCAATCC
GCGAAAAGTGCCCGGTCGACCATAACCCGTCGTCTAGCCCGCCCAAAACGTTGCCGTGCCTTTGCATGTA
TGCCATGACGCCAGAAAGGGTCCACAGACTTAGAAGCAATAACGTCAAAGAAGTTACAGTATGCTCCTCC
ACCCCCCTTCCTAAGCACAAAATTAAGAATGTTCAGAAGGTTCAGTGCACGAAAGTAGTCCTGTTTAATC
CGCACACTCCCGCATTCGTTCCCGCCCGTAAGTACATAGAAGTGCCAGAACAGCCTACCGCTCCTCCTGC
ACAGGCCGAGGAGGCCCCCGAAGTTGTAGCGACACCGTCACCATCTACAGCTGATAACACCTCGCTTGAT
GTCACAGACATCTCACTGGATATGGATGACAGTAGCGAAGGCTCACTTTTTTCGAGCTTTAGCGGATCGG
ACAACTCTATTACTAGTATGGACAGTTGGTCGTCAGGACCTAGTTCACTAGAGATAGTAGACCGAAGGCA
GGTGGTGGTGGCTGACGTTCATGCCGTCCAAGAGCCTGCCCCTATTCCACCGCCAAGGCTAAAGAAGATG
GCCCGCCTGGCAGCGGCAAGAAAAGAGCCCACTCCACCGGCAAGCAATAGCTCTGAGTCCCTCCACCTCT
CTTTTGGTGGGGTATCCATGTCCCTCGGATCAATTTTCGACGGAGAGACGGCCCGCCAGGCAGCGGTACA
ACCCCTGGCAACAGGCCCCACGGATGTGCCTATGTCTTTCGGATCGTTTTCCGACGGAGAGATTGATGAG
CTGAGCCGCAGAGTAACTGAGTCCGAACCCGTCCTGTTTGGATCATTTGAACCGGGCGAAGTGAACTCAA
TTATATCGTCCCGATCAGCCGTATCTTTTCCACTACGCAAGCAGAGACGTAGACGCAGGAGCAGGAGGAC
TGAATACTGACTAACCGGGGTAGGTGGGTACATATTTTCGACGGACACAGGCCCTGGGCACTTGCAAAAG
AAGTCCGTTCTGCAGAACCAGCTTACAGAACCGACCTTGGAGCGCAATGTCCTGGAAAGAATTCATGCCC
CGGTGCTCGACACGTCGAAAGAGGAACAACTCAAACTCAGGTACCAGATGATGCCCACCGAAGCCAACAA
AAGTAGGTACCAGTCTCGTAAAGTAGAAAATCAGAAAGCCATAACCACTGAGCGACTACTGTCAGGACTA
CGACTGTATAACTCTGCCACAGATCAGCCAGAATGCTATAAGATCACCTATCCGAAACCATTGTACTCCA
GTAGCGTACCGGCGAACTACTCCGATCCACAGTTCGCTGTAGCTGTCTGTAACAACTATCTGCATGAGAA
CTATCCGACAGTAGCATCTTATCAGATTACTGACGAGTACGATGCTTACTTGGATATGGTAGACGGGACA
GTCGCCTGCCTGGATACTGCAACCTTCTGCCCCGCTAAGCTTAGAAGTTACCCGAAAAAACATGAGTATA
GAGCCCCGAATATCCGCAGTGCGGTTCCATCAGCGATGCAGAACACGCTACAAAATGTGCTCATTGCCGC
AACTAAAAGAAATTGCAACGTCACGCAGATGCGTGAACTGCCAACACTGGACTCAGCGACATTCAATGTC
GAATGCTTTCGAAAATATGCATGTAATGACGAGTATTGGGAGGAGTTCGCTCGGAAGCCAATTAGGATTA
CCACTGAGTTTGTCACCGCATATGTAGCTAGACTGAAAGGCCCTAAGGCCGCCGCACTATTTGCAAAGAC
GTATAATTTGGTCCCATTGCAAGAAGTGCCTATGGATAGATTCGTCATGGACATGAAAAGAGACGTGAAA
GTTACACCAGGCACGAAACACACAGAAGAAAGACCGAAAGTACAAGTGATACAAGCCGCAGAACCCCTGG
CGACTGCTTACTTATGCGGGATTCACCGGGAATTAGTGCGTAGGCTTACGGCCGTCTTGCTTCCAAACAT
TCACACGCTTTTTGACATGTCGGCGGAGGATTTTGATGCAATCATAGCAGAACACTTCAAGCAAGGCGAC
CCGGTACTGGAGACGGATATCGCATCATTCGACAAAAGCCAAGACGACGCTATGGCGTTAACCGGTCTGA
TGATCTTGGAGGACCTGGGTGTGGATCAACCACTACTCGACTTGATCGAGTGCGCCTTTGGAGAAATATC
ATCCACCCATCTACCTACGGGTACTCGTTTTAAATTCGGGGCGATGATGAAATCCGGAATGTTCCTCACA
CTTTTTGTCAACACAGTTTTGAATGTCGTTATCGCCAGCAGAGTACTAGAAGAGCGGCTTAAAACGTCCA
GATGTGCAGCGTTCATTGGCGACGACAACATCATACATGGAGTAGTATCTGACAAAGAAATGGCTGAGAG
GTGCGCCACCTGGCTCAACATGGAGGTTAAGATCATCGACGCAGTCATCGGTGAGAGACCACCTTACTTC
TGCGGCGGATTTATCTTGCAAGATTCGGTTACTTCCACAGCGTGCCGCGTGGCGGATCCCCTGAAAAGGC
TGTTTAAGTTGGGTAAACCGCTCCCAGCCGACGACGAGCAAGACGAAGACAGAAGACGCGCTCTGCTAGA
TGAAACAAAGGCGTGGTTTAGAGTAGGTATAACAGGCACTTTAGCAGTGGCCGTGACGACCCGGTATGAG
GTAGACAATATTACACCTGTCCTACTGGCATTGAGAACTTTTGCCCAGAGCAAAAGAGCATTCCAAGCCA
TCAGAGGGGAAATAAAGCATCTCTACGGTGGTCCTAAATAGTCAGCATAGTGGGCGTGATCCGAAAGGTG
ACCCGGATCTGGGGCGTGATCCGAAAGGTGACCCGGATCCACCGGTCGCCACCATGGCTTCTAACTTTAC
TCAGTTCGTTCTCGTCGACAATGGCGGAACTGGCGACGTGACTGTCGCCCCAAGCAACTTCGCTAACGGG
GTCGCTGAATGGATCAGCTCTAACTCGCGTTCACAGGCTTACAAAGTAACCTGTAGCGTTCGTCAGTCCT
CTGCGCAGAAGCGCAAATACACCATCAAAGTCGAGGTGCCTAAAGTGGCAACCCAGACTGTTGGTGGTGT
AGAGCTTCCTGTAGCCGCATGGCGTTCGTACTTAAATATGGAACTAACCATTCCAATTTTCGCCACGAAT
TCCGACTGCGAGCTTATTGTTAAGGCAATGCAAGGTCTCCTAAAAGATGGAAACCCGATTCCCTCGGCCA
TCGCAGCAAACTCCGGCATCTACTCGATCGCCATGCCAGCGGCAACTGTAGATCATAGCCAAAGAATTTG
TGAAGTTTGGGCTTGCAACTTGGATGAAGAGATGAAGAAAATTCGTCAAGTTATCCGAAAATATAATTAC
GTTGCTATGGACACCGAGTTTCCAGGTGTGGTTGCAAGACCCATTGGAGAATTCAGGAGCAATGCTGACT
ATCAATACCAACTATTGCGGTGTAATGTAGACTTGTTAAAGATAATTCAGCTAGGACTGACATTTATGAA
TGAGCAAGGAGAATACCCTCCAGGAACTTCAACTTGGCAGTTTAATTTTAAATTTAATTTGACGGAGGAC
ATGTATGCCCAGGACTCTATAGAGCTACTAACAACATCTGGTATCCAGTTTAAAAAACATGAGGAGGAAG
GAATTGAAACCCAGTACTTTGCAGAACTTCTTATGACTTCTGGAGTGGTCCTCTGTGAAGGGGTCAAATG
GTTGTCATTTCATAGCGGTTACGACTTTGGCTACTTAATCAAAATCCTAACCAACTCTAACTTGCCTGAA
GAAGAACTTGACTTCTTTGAGATCCTTCGATTGTTTTTTCCTGTCATTTATGATGTGAAGTACCTCATGA
AGAGCTGCAAAAATCTCAAAGGTGGATTACAGGAGGTGGCAGAACAGTTAGAGCTGGAACGGATAGGACC
ACAACATCAGGCAGGATCTGATTCATTGCTCACAGGAATGGCCTTTTTCAAAATGAGAGAAATGTTCTTT
GAAGATCATATTGATGATGCCAAATATTGTGGTCATTTGTATGGCCTTGGTTCTGGTTCATCCTATGTAC
AGAATGGCACAGGGAATGCATATGAAGAGGAAGCCAACAAGCAGTCAGTTGGATCTGGCGCCACCAACTT
CTCTCTGCTGAAGCAGGCCGGCGACGTGGAGGAGAACCCAGGCCCAATGGTGAGCAAGGGCGAGGAGCTG
TTCACCGGGGTGGTGCCCATCCTGGTCGAGCTGGACGGCGACGTAAACGGCCACAAGTTCAGCGTGAGGG
GCGAGGGCGAGGGCGATGCCACCAACGGCAAGCTGACCCTGAAGTTCATCTGCACCACCGGCAAGCTGCC
CGTGCCCTGGCCCACCCTCGTGACCACCCTGAGCCACGGCGTGCAGTGCTTCGCCCGCTACCCCGACCAC
ATGAAGCAGCACGACTTCTTCAAGTCCGCCATGCCCGAAGGCTACGTCCAGGAGCGCACCATCTTCTTCA
AGGACGACGGCACCTACAAGACCCGCGCCGAGGTGAAGTTCGAGGGCGACACCCTAGTGAACCGCATCGA
GCTGAAGGGCGTCGACTTCAAGGAGGACGGCAACATCCTGGGGCACAAGCTGGAGTACAACTTCAACAGC
CACAACATCTATATCATGGCCGTCAAGCAGAAGAACGGCATCAAGGTGAACTTCAAGATCCGCCACAACG
TGGAGGACGGCAGCGTGCAGCTCGCCGACCACTACCAGCAGAACACCCCCATCGGCGACGGCCCCGTGCT
GCTGCCCGACAGCCACTACCTGAGCACCCAGTCCGTGCTGAGCAAAGACCCCAACGAGAAGCGCGATCAC
ATGGTCCTGCTGGAGTTCCGCACCGCCGCCGGGATCACTCTCGGCATGGACGAGCTGTACAAGTAAACTA
GTAAAAGCACTCTGATTTGACAATTAAAGCACTCTGATTTGACAATTAAAGCACTCTGATTTGACAATTA
AAGCACTCTGATTTGACAATTAAAGCGGCCGCGACTCTAGATCATACTCGAGGAAGCGCAGTACATAATG
CTGCGCAGTGTTGCCACATAACCACTATATTAACCATTTATCTAGCGGACGCCAAAAACTCAATGTATTT
CTGAGGAAGCGTGGTGCATAATGCCACGCAGCGTCTGCATAACTTTTATTATTTCTTTTATTAATCAACA
AAATTTTGTTTTTAACATTTCAAAAAAAAAAAAAAAAAAAAAAAAAAAAAAAAAAAAGGGGAATTCGAGC
TCGGGAATTAATTCTTGAAGACGAAAGGGCCTCGTGATACGCCTATTTTTATAGGTTAATGTCATGATAA
TAATGGTTTCTTAGACGTCAGGTGGCACTTTTCGGGGAAATGTGCGCGGAACCCCTATTTGTTTATTTTT
CTAAATACATTCAAATATGTATCCGCTCATGAGACAATAACCCTGATAAATGCTTCAATAATATTGAAAA
AGGAAGAGTATGAGTATTCAACATTTCCGTGTCGCCCTTATTCCCTTTTTTGCGGCATTTTGCCTTCCTG
TTTTTGCTCACCCAGAAACGCTGGTGAAAGTAAAAGATGCTGAAGATCAGTTGGGTGCACGAGTGGGTTA
CATCGAACTGGATCTCAACAGCGGTAAGATCCTTGAGAGTTTTCGCCCCGAAGAACGTTTTCCAATGATG
AGCACTTTTAAAGTTCTGCTATGTGGCGCGGTATTATCCCGTGTTGACGCCGGGCAAGAGCAACTCGGTC
GCCGCATACACTATTCTCAGAATGACTTGGTTGAGTACTCACCAGTCACAGAAAAGCATCTTACGGATGG
CATGACAGTAAGAGAATTATGCAGTGCTGCCATAACCATGAGTGATAACACTGCGGCCAACTTACTTCTG
ACAACGATCGGAGGACCGAAGGAGCTAACCGCTTTTTTGCACAACATGGGGGATCATGTAACTCGCCTTG
ATCGTTGGGAACCGGAGCTGAATGAAGCCATACCAAACGACGAGCGTGACACCACGATGCCTGTAGCAAT
GGCAACAACGTTGCGCAAACTATTAACTGGCGAACTACTTACTCTAGCTTCCCGGCAACAATTAATAGAC
TGGATGGAGGCGGATAAAGTTGCAGGACCACTTCTGCGCTCGGCCCTTCCGGCTGGCTGGTTTATTGCTG
ATAAATCTGGAGCCGGTGAGCGTGGGTCTCGCGGTATCATTGCAGCACTGGGGCCAGATGGTAAGCCCTC
CCGTATCGTAGTTATCTACACGACGGGGAGTCAGGCAACTATGGATGAACGAAATAGACAGATCGCTGAG
ATAGGTGCCTCACTGATTAAGCATTGGTAACTGTCAGACCAAGTTTACTCATATATACTTTAGATTGATT
TAAAACTTCATTTTTAATTTAAAAGGATCTAGGTGAAGATCCTTTTTGATAATCTCATGACCAAAATCCC
TTAACGTGAGTTTTCGTTCCACTGAGCGTCAGACCCCGTAGAAAAGATCAAAGGATCTTCTTGAGATCCT
TTTTTTCTGCGCGTAATCTGCTGCTTGCAAACAAAAAAACCACCGCTACCAGCGGTGGTTTGTTTGCCGG
ATCAAGAGCTACCAACTCTTTTTCCGAAGGTAACTGGCTTCAGCAGAGCGCAGATACCAAATACTGTCCT
TCTAGTGTAGCCGTAGTTAGGCCACCACTTCAAGAACTCTGTAGCACCGCCTACATACCTCGCTCTGCTA
ATCCTGTTACCAGTGGCTGCTGCCAGTGGCGATAAGTCGTGTCTTACCGGGTTGGACTCAAGACGATAGT
TACCGGATAAGGCGCAGCGGTCGGGCTGAACGGGGGGTTCGTGCACACAGCCCAGCTTGGAGCGAACGAC
CTACACCGAACTGAGATACCTACAGCGTGAGCATTGAGAAAGCGCCACGCTTCCCGAAGGGAGAAAGGCG
GACAGGTATCCGGTAAGCGGCAGGGTCGGAACAGGAGAGCGCACGAGGGAGCTTCCAGGGGGAAACGCCT
GGTATCTTTATAGTCCTGTCGGGTTTCGCCACCTCTGACTTGAGCGTCGATTTTTGTGATGCTCGTCAGG
GGGGCGGAGCCTATGGAAAAACGCCAGCAACGCGAGCTCGTATGGACATATTGTCGTTAGAACGCGGCTA
CAATTAATACATAACCTTATGTATCATACACATACGATTTAGGTGACACTATAG
Features (pLannotate 1.2.2; 8 found; start..end, strand, type, name):
     60..7598    +  CDS            POLN_SINDV: Experimental evidence at protein level: Swiss-Prot protein existence level 1. [RNA-directed RNA polymerase nsP4]: RNA dependent RNA polymerase (PubMed:8107248, PubMed:7517863, PubMed:19036396). Replicates genomic and antigenomic RNA by recognizing replications specific signals. The early replication complex formed by the polyprotein P123 and nsP4 synthesizes minus-strand RNAs (PubMed:8107248, PubMed:7517863, PubMed:2529379). The late replication complex composed of fully processed nsP1-nsP4 is responsible for the production of genomic and subgenomic plus-strand RNAs (PubMed:8107248, PubMed:751
   7687..8074    +  CDS            MS2-N55K (fragment): bacteriophage MS2 coat protein binds with high affinity to a specific stem-loop structure in the viral RNA (Lim et al., 1994)
   8083..8937    +  CDS            CNOT7: CNOT7_HUMAN - Also known as CAF1. Experimental evidence at protein level: Swiss-Prot protein existence level 1. Has 3'-5' poly(A) exoribonuclease activity for synthetic poly(A) RNA substrate. Its function seems to be partially redundant with that of CNOT8. Catalytic component of the CCR4-NOT complex which is one of the major cellular mRNA deadenylases and is linked to various cellular processes including bulk mRNA degradation, miRNA-mediated repression, translational repression during translational initiation and general transcription regulation. During miRNA-mediated repression the complex se
   9007..9723    +  CDS            EBFP2: EBFP2 is a basic (constitutively fluorescent) blue fluorescent protein published in 2007, derived from Aequorea victoria. It is reported to be a rapidly-maturing monomer with moderate acid sensitivity.
  10195..10299   +  promoter       AmpR promoter: bla
  10300..11160   +  CDS            AmpR: β-lactamase; bla; confers resistance to ampicillin, carbenicillin, and related antibiotics
  11331..11919   +  rep_origin     ori: high-copy-number ColE1/pMB1/pBR322/pUC origin of replication
  12007..1       +  promoter       SP6 promoter (across the origin): promoter for bacteriophage SP6 RNA polymerase
