[The description below was written by a language model from this plasmid's Addgene catalogue record and pLannotate feature annotations shown in this document.]
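Description:
pTK332 is a 12,024 bp Sindbis virus (SIN) replicon plasmid designed as a template for producing self-amplifying RNA for mammalian cells. It is maintained in E. coli through a high-copy ColE1/pUC-type origin and an ampicillin resistance gene (β-lactamase with its own promoter). A bacteriophage SP6 promoter, which spans the plasmid's numbering origin, sits immediately upstream of the viral sequence so that replicon RNA can be transcribed in vitro. The first roughly 7.5 kb of the transcript encodes the Sindbis nonstructural polyprotein P1234 (nsP1–nsP4), the viral replicase that copies the RNA and drives subgenomic transcription. According to the record it carries a P726S substitution in nsP2, though the effect of this change is not stated.

In place of the viral structural genes, a subgenomic promoter variant, designated SGP(14), drives the payload. The subgenomic message begins with two K-turn motifs ahead of a Kozak sequence; K-turns are RNA structures recognised by the L7Ae RNA-binding protein, which makes translation repressible by that protein. The open reading frame fuses the MS2 coat protein (annotated as an N55K fragment) to human CNOT7/CAF1, a deadenylase subunit of the CCR4-NOT complex, with an internal SacI site removed. When tethered to MS2 hairpin-bearing transcripts, this fusion would act as a translational repressor. A P2A self-cleaving peptide links it to the blue fluorescent reporter EBFP2, and four FF5 target sites follow in the 3′ region, allowing knockdown by the matching synthetic small RNA. The K-turn, P2A and FF5 elements are named in the catalogue entry but were not detected by the automated annotation. The construct was built as a component of synthetic post-transcriptional gene circuits based on RNA-binding proteins and delivered solely as RNA.
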