Addgene plasmid #59573: pTK332
Purpose: SIN SP6 P1234 (nsP2 P726S) SGP(14) 2xK-turn Kozak MS2-CNOT7 (SacI mutated)-P2A-EBFP2-4xFF5
Depositing lab: Ron Weiss. Depositing organization: Massachusetts Institute of Technology. Publication: Mammalian synthetic circuits with RNA binding proteins for RNA-only delivery. Wroblewska L, Kitada T, Endo K, Siciliano V, Stillo B, Saito H, Weiss R. Nat Biotechnol. 2015 Aug 3. doi: 10.1038/nbt.3301. PubMed 26237515.
Backbone
  Vector backbone: SIN
Growth in bacteria
  Bacterial resistance: Ampicillin, 100 μg/mL
  Growth temperature: 37°C
  Growth strain: DH5alpha
  Copy number: Unknown
Gene/Insert
  Gene/Insert name: SGP(14) 2xK-turn Kozak MS2-CNOT7 (SacI mutated)-P2A-EBFP2-4xFF5
Terms and licenses: Academic/Nonprofit Terms; Industry Terms: Not Available to Industry
How to cite: pTK332 was a gift from Ron Weiss (Addgene plasmid # 59573 ; http://n2t.net/addgene:59573 ; RRID:Addgene_59573)
