>Addgene plasmid #59573 | pTK332 | addgene partial sequence | sequence record 95591 | SP6 5'-ATTTAGGTGACACTATAG-3'
CCGACCAATTGCACTACCATCACAATGGAGAAGCCAGTAGTAAACGTAGACGTAGACCCCCAGAGTCCGT
TTGTCGTGCAACTGCAAAAAAGCTTCCCGCAATTTGAGGTAGTAGCACAGCAGGTCACTCCAAATGACCA
TGCTAATGCCAGAGCATTTTCGCATCTGGCCAGTAAACTAATCGAGCTGGAGGTTCCTACCACAGCGACG
ATCTTGGACATAGGCAGCGCACCGGCTCGTAGAATGTTTTCCGAGCACCAGTATCATTGTGTCTGCCCCA
TGCGTAGTCCAGAAGACCCGGACCGCATGATGAAATATGCCAGTAAACTGGCGGAAAAAGCGTGCAAGAT
TACAAACAAGAACTTGCATGAGAAGATTAAGGATCTCCGGACCGTACTTGATACGCCGGATGCTGAAACA
CCATCGCTCTGCTTTCACAACGATGTTACCTGCAACATGCGTGCCGAATATTCCGTCATGCAGGACGTGT
ATATCAACGCTCCCGGAACTATCTATCATCAGGCTATGAAAGGCGTGCGGACCCTGTACTGGATTGGCTT
CGACACCACCCAGTTCATGTTCTCGGCTATGGCAGGTTCGTACCCTGCGTACAACACCAACTGGGCCGAC
GAGAAAGTCCTTGAAGCGCGTAACATCGGACTTTGCAGCACAAAGCTGAGTGAAGGTAGGACAGGAAAAT
TGTCGATAATGA
