>Addgene plasmid #59573 | pTK332 | addgene partial sequence | sequence record 95696 | EGFP-N 5'-CGTCGCCGTCCAGCTCGACCAG-3'
GCTCACCATTGGGCCTGGGTTCTCCTCCACGTCGCCGGCCTGCTTCAGCAGAGAGAAGTTGGTGGCGCCA
GATCCAACTGACTGCTTGTTGGCTTCCTCTTCATATGCATTCCCTGTGCCATTCTGTACATAGGATGAAC
CAGAACCAAGGCCATACAAATGACCACAATATTTGGCATCATCAATATGATCTTCAAAGAACATTTCTCT
CATTTTGAAAAAGGCCATTCCTGTGAGCAATGAATCAGATCCTGCCTGATGTTGTGGTCCTATCCGTTCC
AGCTCTAACTGTTCTGCCACCTCCTGTAATCCACCTTTGAGATTTTTGCAGCTCTTCATGAGGTACTTCA
CATCATAAATGACAGGAAAAAACAATCGAAGGATCTCAAAGAAGTCAAGTTCTTCTTCAGGCAAGTTAGA
GTTGGTTAGGATTTTGATTAAGTAGCCAAAGTCGTAACCGCTATGAAATGACAACCATTTGACCCCTTCA
CA
