>Addgene plasmid #59573 | pTK332 | addgene partial sequence | sequence record 96356 | P1234-F 5'-AGACGTAGACGCAGGAGCAG-3'
CATATTTTCGACGGACACAGGCCCTGGGCACTTGCAAAAGAAGTCCGTTCTGCAGAACCAGCTTACAGAA
CCGACCTTGGAGCGCAATGTCCTGGAAAGAATTCATGCCCCGGTGCTCGACACGTCGAAAGAGGAACAAC
TCAAACTCAGGTACCAGATGATGCCCACCGAAGCCAACAAAAGTAGGTACCAGTCTCGTAAAGTAGAAAA
TCAGAAAGCCATAACCACTGAGCGACTACTGTCAGGACTACGACTGTATAACTCTGCCACAGATCAGCCA
GAATGCTATAAGATCACCTATCCGAAACCATTGTACTCCAGTAGCGTACCGGCGAACTACTCCGATCCAC
AGTTCGCTGTAGCTGTCTGTAACAACTATCTGCATGAGAACTATCCGACAGTAGCATCTTATCAGATTAC
TGACGAGTACGATGCTTACTTGGATATGGTAGACGGGACAGTCGCCTGCCTGGATACTGCAACCTTCTGC
CCCGCTAAGCTTAGAAGTTACCCGAAAAAACATGAGTATAGAGCCCCGAATATCCGCAGTGCGGTTCCAT
CAGCGATGCAGAACACGCTACAAAATGTGCTCATTGCCGCAACTAAAAGAAATTGCAACGTCACGCAGAT
GCGTGAACTGCCAACACTGGACTCAGCGACATTCAATGTCGAATGCTTTCGAAAATATGCATGTAATGAC
GAGTATTGGGAGGAGTTCGCTCGGAAGCCAATTAGGATTACCACTGAGTTTGTCACCGCATATGTAGCTA
GACTGAAAGGCCCTAAGGCCGCCGCACTATTTGCAAAGACGTATAATTTGGTCCCATTGCAAGAAGTGCC
TATGGATAGATTCGTCATGGACATGAAAAGAGACGTGAA
