>Addgene plasmid #59573 | pTK332 | addgene partial sequence | sequence record 96364 | SGpro-F 5'-TCTCTACGGTGGTCCTAAATAGTC-3'
CCGGATCTGGGGCGTGATCCGAAAGGTGACCCGGATCCACCGGTCGCCACCATGGCTTCTAACTTTACTC
AGTTCGTTCTCGTCGACAATGGCGGAACTGGCGACGTGACTGTCGCCCCAAGCAACTTCGCTAACGGGGT
CGCTGAATGGATCAGCTCTAACTCGCGTTCACAGGCTTACAAAGTAACCTGTAGCGTTCGTCAGTCCTCT
GCGCAGAAGCGCAAATACACCATCAAAGTCGAGGTGCCTAAAGTGGCAACCCAGACTGTTGGTGGTGTAG
AGCTTCCTGTAGCCGCATGGCGTTCGTACTTAAATATGGAACTAACCATTCCAATTTTCGCCACGAATTC
CGACTGCGAGCTTATTGTTAAGGCAATGCAAGGTCTCCTAAAAGATGGAAACCCGATTCCCTCGGCCATC
GCAGCAAACTCCGGCATCTACTCGATCGCCATGCCAGCGGCAACTGTAGATCATAGCCAAAGAATTTGTG
AAGTTTGGGCTTGCAACTTGGATGAAGAGATGAAGAAAATTCGTCAAGTTATCCGAAAATATAATTACGT
TGCTATGGACACCGAGTTTCCAGGTGTGGTTGCAAGACCCATTGGAGAATTCAGGAGCAATGCTGACTAT
CAATACCAACTATTGCGGTGTAATGTAGACTTGTTAAAGATAATTCAGCTAGGACTGACATTTATGAATG
AGCAAGGAGAATACCCTCCAGGAACTTCAACTTGGCAGTTTAATT
