>Addgene plasmid #59573 | pTK332 | addgene partial sequence | sequence record 96442 | sREACh-F 5'-gaccccaacgagaagcgcg-3'
GACGAGCTGTACAAGTAAACTAGTAAAAGCACTCTGATTTGACAATTAAAGCACTCTGATTTGACAATTA
AAGCACTCTGATTTGACAATTAAAGCACTCTGATTTGACAATTAAAGCGGCCGCGACTCTAGATCATACT
CGAGGAAGCGCAGTACATAATGCTGCGCAGTGTTGCCACATAACCACTATATTAACCATTTATCTAGCGG
ACGCCAAAAACTCAATGTATTTCTGAGGAAGCGTGGTGCATAATGCCACGCAGCGTCTGCATAACTTTTA
TTATTTCTTTTATTAATCAACAAAATTTTGTTTTTAACATTTCAAAAAAAAAAAAAAAAAAAAAAAAAAA
AAAAAAAAAGGGGAATTCGAGCTCGGGAATTAATTCTTGAAGACGAAAGGGCCTCGTGATACGCCTATTT
TTATAGGTTAATGTCATGATAATAATGGTTTCTTAGACGTCAGGTGGCACTTTTCGGGGAAATGTGCGCG
GAACCCCTATTTGTTTATTTTTCTAAATACATTCAAATATGTATCCGCTCATGAGACAATAACCCTGATA
AATGCTTCAATAATATTGAAAAAGGAAGAGTATGAGTATTCAACATTTCCGTGTCGCCCTTATTCCCTTT
TTTGCGGCATTTTGCCTTCCTGTTTTTGCTCACCCAGAAACGCTGGTGAAAGTAAAAGATGCTGAA
