>Addgene plasmid #59573 | pTK332 Sequencing Result | analyzer sequence | sequence record 98168
CGGCTGTTGTCTAGTTGTCGGAAAATCAGGTACATTTCTGTATTGCTTGAGACACAATCTGGTCTCGCTG
CAGACACCCTGACAAACTTTCTGGCAAGAGCGGTGACTACGTCCTCACTGTTGCGGTCGGCGTAGCCATA
GGACTTCACCACGAGGGTGCCTCCTGAGTTAAGGCAATTCAGGGCCGAACGCGAAAGGGTTTTTAAGGTC
GCCGCATGGTCTTCGCACTGCTGAAAGTGGTGGTTTCTGTATTTAGTTCCAATGTTGATGAACACCAGGT
CGTACCGTGCCTGCGGCGGAAACCCGAAAGCCAGGTTGTAGTTCTTATCTGCACCGGCTATGCCAATCGG
GGCGATCCATTCGATTCTCTTACGGGGAGCTTCAATTTTTTCCTCTGATACCACAAGTACTGAGTGGTGT
TTGAACTGGTTCAAGAATTTTTCGACCGGGCCGGGTTGCTTCTCCTTGTACTCGGGGACTAAGGCGTGAG
GAAGATTGCGGTTCACCGGGACCAGGTTATGCTGT
